>Addgene plasmid #81264 | pDONR223_PDZD11_p.R133H | addgene full sequence | sequence record 168337 | Addgene NGS Result
GGCAGTTCCCTACTCTCGCGTTAACGCTAGCATGGATGTTTTCCCAGTCACGACGTTGTAAAACGACGGC
CAGTCTTAAGCTCGGGCCCCAAATAATGATTTTATTTTGACTGATAGTGACCTGTTCGTTGCAACAAATT
GATGAGCAATGCTTTTTTATAATGCCAACTTTGTACAAAAAAGTTGGCATGGACAGCCGGATTCCTTATG
ATGACTACCCGGTGGTTTTCTTGCCTGCCTATGAGAATCCTCCAGCATGGATTCCTCCTCATGAGAGGGT
ACACCACCCGGACTACAACAATGAGTTGACCCAGTTTCTGCCCCGAACCATCACACTGAAGAAGCCTCCT
GGAGCTCAGTTGGGATTTAACATCCGAGGAGGAAAGGCCTCCCAGCTAGGCATCTTCATCTCCAAGGTGA
TTCCTGACTCTGATGCACATAGAGCAGGACTGCAGGAAGGGGACCAAGTTCTAGCTGTGAATGATGTGGA
TTTCCAAGATATTGAGCACAGCAAGGCTGTTGAGATCCTGAAGACAGCTCGTGAAATCAGCATGCGTGTG
CGCTTCTTTCCCTACAATTATCATCACCAAAAAGAGTGGACTGTGCACTGATTGCCAACTTTCTTGTACA
AAGTTGTCATTATAAGAAAGCATTGCTTATCAATTTGTTGCAACGAACAGGTCACTATCAGTCAAAATAA
AATCATTATTTGCCATCCAGCTGATATCCCCTATAGTGAGTCGTATTACATGGTCATAGCTGTTTCCTGG
CAGCTCTGGCCCGTGTCTCAAAATCTCTGATGTTACATTGCACAAGATAAAAATATATCATCATGCCTCC
TCTAGACCAGCCAGGACAGAAATGCCTCGACTTCGCTGCTACCCAAGGTTGCCGGGTGACGCACACCGTG
GAAACGGATGAAGGCACGAACCCAGTGGACATAAGCCTGTTCGGTTCGTAAGCTGTAATGCAAGTAGCGT
ATGCGCTCACGCAACTGGTCCAGAACCTTGACCGAACGCAGCGGTGGTAACGGCGCAGTGGCGGTTTTCA
TGGCTTGTTATGACTGTTTTTTTGGGGTACAGTCTATGCCTCGGGCATCCAAGCAGCAAGCGCGTTACGC
CGTGGGTCGATGTTTGATGTTATGGAGCAGCAACGATGTTACGCAGCAGGGCAGTCGCCCTAAAACAAAG
TTAAACATTATGAGGGAAGCGGTGATCGCCGAAGTATCGACTCAACTATCAGAGGTAGTTGGCGTCATCG
AGCGCCATCTCGAACCGACGTTGCTGGCCGTACATTTGTACGGCTCCGCAGTGGATGGCGGCCTGAAGCC
ACACAGTGATATTGATTTGCTGGTTACGGTGACCGTAAGGCTTGATGAAACAACGCGGCGAGCTTTGATC
AACGACCTTTTGGAAACTTCGGCTTCCCCTGGAGAGAGCGAGATTCTCCGCGCTGTAGAAGTCACCATTG
TTGTGCACGACGACATCATTCCGTGGCGTTATCCAGCTAAGCGCGAACTGCAATTTGGAGAATGGCAGCG
CAATGACATTCTTGCAGGTATCTTCGAGCCAGCCACGATCGACATTGATCTGGCTATCTTGCTGACAAAA
GCAAGAGAACATAGCGTTGCCTTGGTAGGTCCAGCGGCGGAGGAACTCTTTGATCCGGTTCCTGAACAGG
ATCTATTTGAGGCGCTAAATGAAACCTTAACGCTATGGAACTCGCCGCCCGACTGGGCTGGCGATGAGCG
AAATGTAGTGCTTACGTTGTCCCGCATTTGGTACAGCGCAGTAACCGGCAAAATCGCGCCGAAGGATGTC
GCTGCCGACTGGGCAATGGAGCGCCTGCCGGCCCAGTATCAGCCCGTCATACTTGAAGCTAGACAGGCTT
ATCTTGGACAAGAAGAAGATCGCTTGGCCTCGCGCGCAGATCAGTTGGAAGAATTTGTCCACTACGTGAA
AGGCGAGATCACCAAGGTAGTCGGCAAATAACCCTCGAGCCACCCATGACCAAAATCCCTTAACGTGAGT
TACGCGTCGTTCCACTGAGCGTCAGACCCCGTAGAAAAGATCAAAGGATCTTCTTGAGATCCTTTTTTTC
TGCGCGTAATCTGCTGCTTGCAAACAAAAAAACCACCGCTACCAGCGGTGGTTTGTTTGCCGGATCAAGA
GCTACCAACTCTTTTTCCGAAGGTAACTGGCTTCAGCAGAGCGCAGATACCAAATACTGTTCTTCTAGTG
TAGCCGTAGTTAGGCCACCACTTCAAGAACTCTGTAGCACCGCCTACATACCTCGCTCTGCTAATCCTGT
TACCAGTGGCTGCTGCCAGTGGCGATAAGTCGTGTCTTACCGGGTTGGACTCAAGACGATAGTTACCGGA
TAAGGCGCAGCGGTCGGGCTGAACGGGGGGTTCGTGCACACAGCCCAGCTTGGAGCGAACGACCTACACC
GAACTGAGATACCTACAGCGTGAGCTATGAGAAAGCGCCACGCTTCCCGAAGGGAGAAAGGCGGACAGGT
ATCCGGTAAGCGGCAGGGTCGGAACAGGAGAGCGCACGAGGGAGCTTCCAGGGGGAAACGCCTGGTATCT
TTATAGTCCTGTCGGGTTTCGCCACCTCTGACTTGAGCGTCGATTTTTGTGATGCTCGTCAGGGGGGCGG
AGCCTATGGAAAAACGCCAGCAACGCGGCCTTTTTACGGTTCCTGGCCTTTTGCTGGCCTTTTGCTCACA
TGTTCTTTCCTGCGTTATCCCCTGATTCTGTGGATAACCGTATTACCGCCTTTGAGTGAGCTGATACCGC
TCGCCGCAGCCGAACGACCGAGCGCAGCGAGTCAGTGAGCGAGGAAGCGGAAGAGCGCCCAATACGCAAA
CCGCCTCTCCCCGCGCGTTGGCCGATTCATTAATGCAGCTGGCACGACAGGTTTCCCGACTGGAAAGCGG
GCAGTGAGCGCAACGCAATTAATACGCGTACCGCTAGCCAGGAAGAGTTTGTAGAAACGCAAAAAGGCCA
TCCGTCAGGATGGCCTTCTGCTTAGTTTGATGCCTGGCAGTTTATGGCGGGCGTCCTGCCCGCCACCCTC
CGGGCCGTTGCTTCACAACGTTCAAATCCGCTCCCGGCGGATTTGTCCTACTCAGGAGAGCGTTCACCGA
CAAACAACAGATAAAACGAAAGGCCCAGTCTTCCGACTGAGCCTTTCGTTTTATTTGATGCCT
Features (pLannotate 1.2.2; 12 found; start..end, strand, type, name):
     38..74      -  CDS            lacZα (fragment): LacZα fragment of β-galactosidase; lacZ fragment
     91..186     +  protein_bind   attL3: mutant version of attL; recombination site for the Gateway® LR reaction LR Clonase™
    189..608     +  CDS            PDZD11: PDZ11_HUMAN - Also known as AIPP1, PDZK11, PISP. Experimental evidence at protein level: Swiss-Prot protein existence level 1. Mediates docking of ADAM10 to zonula adherens by interacting with PLEKHA7 which is required for PLEKHA7 to interact with the ADAM10- binding protein TSPAN33. From Homo sapiens (Human).
    619..712     -  protein_bind   attL2 (fragment): mutant version of attL; recombination site for the Gateway® LR reaction LR Clonase™
    730..748     -  promoter       T7 promoter: promoter for bacteriophage T7 RNA polymerase
    938..961     +  promoter       Pc promoter (fragment): intI1 (promoter lies within the coding sequence); class 1 integron promoter
   1137..1193    +  CDS            GmR (fragment): gentamycin acetyltransferase; aacC1; confers resistance to gentamycin
   1200..1991    +  CDS            SmR: aminoglycoside adenylyltransferase (Murphy, 1985); aadA; confers resistance to spectinomycin and streptomycin
   2084..2672    +  rep_origin     ori: high-copy-number ColE1/pMB1/pBR322/pUC origin of replication
   2855..2947    +  CDS            lacI (fragment): lac repressor; lacI; The lac repressor binds to the lac operator to inhibit transcription in E. coli. This inhibition can be relieved by adding lactose or isopropyl-β-D-thiogalactopyranoside (IPTG).
   3002..3029    -  terminator     rrnB T2 terminator: transcription terminator T2 from the E. coli rrnB gene
   3161..3204    +  terminator     rrnB T1 terminator: Escherichia coli rrnB; transcription terminator T1 from the E. coli rrnB gene
