[The description below was written by a language model from this plasmid's Addgene catalogue record and pLannotate feature annotations shown in this document.]
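Description:
pDONR223_PDZD11_p.R133H is a Gateway entry clone built on the Invitrogen pDONR223 backbone and carrying a mutant open reading frame of human PDZD11 (also known as AIPP1, PDZK11 or PISP). It belongs to the Target Accelerator Plasmid Collection, which was assembled for systematic functional testing of rare cancer-associated variants. The plasmid is about 3.2 kb and is propagated in E. coli at high copy from a ColE1/pUC-type origin. Selection is with spectinomycin, conferred by the aadA (SmR) aminoglycoside adenylyltransferase gene. Short annotated fragments of a class 1 integron Pc promoter and a gentamicin acetyltransferase gene lie just upstream of this marker. Fragments of lacZα and lacI are also annotated in the backbone. rrnB T1 and T2 terminators lie upstream of the cloning region, where they would insulate it from read-through transcription.

The PDZD11 coding sequence of about 420 bp sits between two attL recombination sites. The automated annotation labels these attL3 and a partial attL2. These sites allow LR Clonase-mediated transfer of the ORF into any compatible Gateway destination vector. The record lists no promoter for the insert, so the plasmid is a shuttle or archival clone rather than an expression construct, and expression depends on the destination vector chosen. A T7 promoter is annotated beyond the downstream att site, on the opposite strand and pointing back toward the insert. The clone is in the "closed" configuration, meaning a stop codon immediately follows the ORF, so C-terminal tags supplied by a destination vector would not be fused. The name indicates the R133H substitution, but the catalogue mutation field lists both R133H and R137W. Users should therefore expect a second amino acid change relative to the reference transcript.
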