Addgene plasmid #81264: pDONR223_PDZD11_p.R133H
Purpose: Gateway Donor vector containing PDZD11 , part of the Target Accelerator Plasmid Collection.
Depositing lab: Jesse Boehm & William Hahn & David Root. Depositing organization: Broad Institute. Publication: Systematic Functional Interrogation of Rare Cancer Variants Identifies Oncogenic Alleles. Kim E, Ilic N, Shrestha Y, Zou L, Kamburov A, Zhu C, Yang X, Lubonja R, Tran N, Nguyen C, Lawrence MS, Piccioni F, Bagul M, Doench JG, Chouinard CR, Wu X, Hogstrom L, Natoli T, Tamayo P, Horn H, Corsello SM, Lage K, Root DE, Subramanian A, Golub TR, Getz G, Boehm JS, Hahn WC. Cancer Discov. 2016 Jul;6(7):714-26. doi: 10.1158/2159-8290.CD-16-0160. Epub 2016 May 4. PubMed 27147599.
Backbone
  Vector backbone: pDONR223
  Backbone manufacturer: Invitrogen
  Backbone size w/o insert (bp): 2790
  Vector type: Gateway Entry vector
Growth in bacteria
  Bacterial resistance: Spectinomycin, 50 μg/mL
  Growth temperature: 37°C
  Growth strain: DH5alpha
  Copy number: High Copy
Gene/Insert
  Gene/Insert name: PDZD11
  Species: H. sapiens (human)
  Mutation: R133H, R137W
  GenBank ID: NM_016484.4
  Entrez Gene: PDZD11 (a.k.a. AIPP1, PDZK11, PISP)
  Promoter: None
  Cloning method: Gateway Cloning
  Sequencing primers: 5′ M13pUC-fwd; 3′ M13-Rev
Terms and licenses: Academic/Nonprofit Terms; Industry Terms: Not Available to Industry
Depositor comments: Closed state: stop codon immediately follows insert
How to cite: pDONR223_PDZD11_p.R133H was a gift from Jesse Boehm & William Hahn & David Root (Addgene plasmid # 81264 ; http://n2t.net/addgene:81264 ; RRID:Addgene_81264)
