>Addgene plasmid #81264 | pDONR223_PDZD11_p.R133H | depositor partial sequence | sequence record 154583 | Insert sequence
ATGGACAGCCGGATTCCTTATGATGACTACCCGGTGGTTTTCTTGCCTGCCTATGAGAATCCTCCAGCAT
GGATTCCTCCTCATGAGAGGGTACACCACCCGGACTACAACAATGAGTTGACCCAGTTTCTGCCCCGAAC
CATCACACTGAAGAAGCCTCCTGGAGCTCAGTTGGGATTTAACATCCGAGGAGGAAAGGCCTCCCAGCTA
GGCATCTTCATCTCCAAGGTGATTCCTGACTCTGATGCACATAGAGCAGGACTGCAGGAAGGGGACCAAG
TTCTAGCTGTGAATGATGTGGATTTCCAAGATATTGAGCACAGCAAGGCTGTTGAGATCCTGAAGACAGC
TCGTGAAATCAGCATGCGTGTGCGCTTCTTTCCCTACAATTATCATCACCAAAAAGAGTGGACTGTGCAC
